>Addgene plasmid #82587 | pME-ERT2-Cre-ERT2 | addgene full sequence | sequence record 447557 | Addgene NGS Result
CTTTCCTGCGTTATCCCCTGATTCTGTGGATAACCGTATTACCGCCTTTGAGTGAGCTGATACCGCTCGC
CGCAGCCGAACGACCGAGCGCAGCGAGTCAGTGAGCGAGGAAGCGGAAGAGCGCCCAATACGCAAACCGC
CTCTCCCCGCGCGTTGGCCGATTCATTAATGCAGCTGGCACGACAGGTTTCCCGACTGGAAAGCGGGCAG
TGAGCGCAACGCAATTAATACGCGTACCGCTAGCCAGGAAGAGTTTGTAGAAACGCAAAAAGGCCATCCG
TCAGGATGGCCTTCTGCTTAGTTTGATGCCTGGCAGTTTATGGCGGGCGTCCTGCCCGCCACCCTCCGGG
CCGTTGCTTCACAACGTTCAAATCCGCTCCCGGCGGATTTGTCCTACTCAGGAGAGCGTTCACCGACAAA
CAACAGATAAAACGAAAGGCCCAGTCTTCCGACTGAGCCTTTCGTTTTATTTGATGCCTGGCAGTTCCCT
ACTCTCGCGTTAACGCTAGCATGGATGTTTTCCCAGTCACGACGTTGTAAAACGACGGCCAGTCTTAAGC
TCGGGCCCCAAATAATGATTTTATTTTGACTGATAGTGACCTGTTCGTTGCAACAAATTGATGAGCAATG
CTTTTTTATAATGCCAACTTTGTACAAAAAAGCAGGCTTGTAAAACGACGGCCAGTGAGCGCGCGTAATA
CGACTCACTATAGGGCGAATTGGGTACCGGGCCCCCCCTCGAGGTCGACGGTATCGATAAGCTTGATATC
GAATTCCTGCAGCCCGGGGGATCTGGCTGGAGACATGAGAGCTGCCAACCTTTGGCCAAGCCCGCTCATG
ATCAAACGCTCTAAGAAGAACAGCCTGGCCTTGTCCCTGACGGCCGACCAGATGGTCAGTGCCTTGTTGG
ATGCTGAGCCCCCCATACTCTATTCCGAGTATGATCCTACCAGACCCTTCAGTGAAGCTTCGATGATGGG
CTTACTGACCAACCTGGCAGACAGGGAGCTGGTTCACATGATCAACTGGGCGAAGAGGGTGCCAGGCTTT
GTGGATTTGACCCTCCATGATCAGGTCCACCTTCTAGAATGTGCCTGGCTAGAGATCCTGATGATTGGTC
TCGTCTGGCGCTCCATGGAGCACCCAGTGAAGCTACTGTTTGCTCCTAACTTGCTCTTGGACAGGAACCA
GGGAAAATGTGTAGAGGGCATGGTGGAGATCTTCGACATGCTGCTGGCTACATCATCTCGGTTCCGCATG
ATGAATCTGCAGGGAGAGGAGTTTGTGTGCCTCAAATCTATTATTTTGCTTAATTCTGGAGTGTACACAT
TTCTGTCCAGCACCCTGAAGTCTCTGGAAGAGAAGGACCATATCCACCGAGTCCTGGACAAGATCACAGA
CACTTTGATCCACCTGATGGCCAAGGCAGGCCTGACCCTGCAGCAGCAGCACCAGCGGCTGGCCCAGCTC
CTCCTCATCCTCTCCCACATCAGGCACATGAGTAACAAAGGCATGGAGCATCTGTACAGCATGAAGTGCA
AGAACGTGGTGCCCCTCTATGACCTGCTGCTGGAGGCGGCGGACGCCCACCGCCTACATGCGCCCACTAG
CCGTGGAGGGGCATCCGTGGAGGAGACGGACCAAAGCCACTTGGCCACTGCGGGCTCTACTTCATCGCAT
TCCTTGCAAAAGTATTACATCACGGGGGAGGCAGAGGGTTTCCCTGCCACAGCTGTCGACAATTTACTGA
CCGTACACCAAAATTTGCCTGCATTACCGGTCGATGCAACGAGTGATGAGGTTCGCAAGAACCTGATGGA
CATGTTCAGGGATCGCCAGGCGTTTTCTGAGCATACCTGGAAAATGCTTCTGTCCGTTTGCCGGTCGTGG
GCGGCATGGTGCAAGTTGAATAACCGGAAATGGTTTCCCGCAGAACCTGAAGATGTTCGCGATTATCTTC
TATATCTTCAGGCGCGCGGTCTGGCAGTAAAAACTATCCAGCAACATTTGGGCCAGCTAAACATGCTTCA
TCGTCGGTCCGGGCTGCCACGACCAAGTGACAGCAATGCTGTTTCACTGGTTATGCGGCGGATCCGAAAA
GAAAACGTTGATGCCGGTGAACGTGCAAAACAGGCTCTAGCGTTCGAACGCACTGATTTCGACCAGGTTC
GTTCACTCATGGAAAATAGCGATCGCTGCCAGGATATACGTAATCTGGCATTTCTGGGGATTGCTTATAA
CACCCTGTTACGTATAGCCGAAATTGCCAGGATCAGGGTTAAAGATATCTCACGTACTGACGGTGGGAGA
ATGTTAATCCATATTGGCAGAACGAAAACGCTGGTTAGCACCGCAGGTGTAGAGAAGGCACTTAGCCTGG
GGGTAACTAAACTGGTCGAGCGATGGATTTCCGTCTCTGGTGTAGCTGATGATCCGAATAACTACCTGTT
TTGCCGGGTCAGAAAAAATGGTGTTGCCGCGCCATCTGCCACCAGCCAGCTATCAACTCGCGCCCTGGAA
GGGATTTTTGAAGCAACTCATCGATTGATTTACGGCGCTAAGGATGACTCTGGTCAGAGATACCTGGCCT
GGTCTGGACACAGTGCCCGTGTCGGAGCCGCGCGAGATATGGCCCGCGCTGGAGTTTCAATACCGGAGAT
CATGCAAGCTGGTGGCTGGACCAATGTAAATATTGTCATGAACTATATCCGTAACCTGGATAGTGAAACA
GGGGCAATGGTGCGCCTGCTGGAAGATGGCGATCTCGAGCCATCTGCTGGAGACATGAGAGCTGCCAACC
TTTGGCCAAGCCCGCTCATGATCAAACGCTCTAAGAAGAACAGCCTGGCCTTGTCCCTGACGGCCGACCA
GATGGTCAGTGCCTTGTTGGATGCTGAGCCCCCCATACTCTATTCCGAGTATGATCCTACCAGACCCTTC
AGTGAAGCTTCGATGATGGGCTTACTGACCAACCTGGCAGACAGGGAGCTGGTTCACATGATCAACTGGG
CGAAGAGGGTGCCAGGCTTTGTGGATTTGACCCTCCATGATCAGGTCCACCTTCTAGAATGTGCCTGGCT
AGAGATCCTGATGATTGGTCTCGTCTGGCGCTCCATGGAGCACCCAGTGAAGCTACTGTTTGCTCCTAAC
TTGCTCTTGGACAGGAACCAGGGAAAATGTGTAGAGGGCATGGTGGAGATCTTCGACATGCTGCTGGCTA
CATCATCTCGGTTCCGCATGATGAATCTGCAGGGAGAGGAGTTTGTGTGCCTCAAATCTATTATTTTGCT
TAATTCTGGAGTGTACACATTTCTGTCCAGCACCCTGAAGTCTCTGGAAGAGAAGGACCATATCCACCGA
GTCCTGGACAAGATCACAGACACTTTGATCCACCTGATGGCCAAGGCAGGCCTGACCCTGCAGCAGCAGC
ACCAGCGGCTGGCCCAGCTCCTCCTCATCCTCTCCCACATCAGGCACATGAGTAACAAAGGCATGGAGCA
TCTGTACAGCATGAAGTGCAAGAACGTGGTGCCCCTCTATGACCTGCTGCTGGAGGCGGCGGACGCCCAC
CGCCTACATGCGCCCACTAGCCGTGGAGGGGCATCCGTGGAGGAGACGGACCAAAGCCACTTGGCCACTG
CGGGCTCTACTTCATCGCATTCCTTGCAAAAGTATTACATCACGGGGGAGGCAGAGGGTTTCCCTGCCAC
AGCTTGATAGCGGCCGCACTCCTCAGGTGCAGGCTGCCTATCAGAAGGTGGTGGCTGGTGTGGCCAATGC
CCTGGCTCACAAATACCACTGAGATCTTTTTCCCTCTGCCAAAAATTATGGGGACATCATGAAGCCCCTT
GAGCATCTGACTTCTGGCTAATAAAGGAAATTTATTTTCATTGCAATAGTGTGTTGGAATTTTTTGTGTC
TCTCACTCGGAAGGACATATGGGAGGGCAAATCATTTAAAACATCAGAATGAGTATTTGGTTTAGAGTTT
GGCAACATATGCCCATATGCTGGCTGCCATGAACAAAGGTTGGCTATAAAGAGGTCATCAGTATATGAAA
CAGCCCCCTGCTGTCCATTCCTTATTCCATAGAAAAGCCTTGACTTGAGGTTAGATTTTTTTTATATTTT
GTTTTGTGTTATTTTTTTCTTTAACATCCCTAAAATTTTCCTTACATGTTTTACTAGCCAGATTTTTCCT
CCTCTCCTGACTACTCCCAGTCATAGCTGTCCCTCTTCTCTTATGGAGATCCCTCGACCTGCAGCCCAAG
CTTGGCGTAATCATGGTCATAGCTGTTTCCTGTGTGAAATTGTTATCCGCTCACAATTCCACACAACATA
CGAGCCGGAAGCATAAAGTGTAAAGCCTGGGGTGCCTAATGAGTGAGCTAACTCACATTAGGATCGGGAC
CCTCTAGTTTAAACGCCTACGCGGATCCACTAGTTCTAGAGCGGCCGCCACCGCGGTGGAGCTCCAGCTT
TTGTTCCCTTTAGTGAGGGTTAATTGCGCGCTTGGCGTAATCATGGTCATAGCACCCAGCTTTCTTGTAC
AAAGTTGGCATTATAAGAAAGCATTGCTTATCAATTTGTTGCAACGAACAGGTCACTATCAGTCAAAATA
AAATCATTATTTGCCATCCAGCTGATATCCCCTATAGTGAGTCGTATTACATGGTCATAGCTGTTTCCTG
GCAGCTCTGGCCCGTGTCTCAAAATCTCTGATGTTACATTGCACAAGATAAAAATATATCATCATGAACA
ATAAAACTGTCTGCTTACATAAACAGTAATACAAGGGGTGTTATGAGCCATATTCAACGGGAAACGTCGA
GGCCGCGATTAAATTCCAACATGGATGCTGATTTATATGGGTATAAATGGGCTCGCGATAATGTCGGGCA
ATCAGGTGCGACAATCTATCGCTTGTATGGGAAGCCCGATGCGCCAGAGTTGTTTCTGAAACATGGCAAA
GGTAGCGTTGCCAATGATGTTACAGATGAGATGGTCAGACTAAACTGGCTGACGGAATTTATGCCTCTTC
CGACCATCAAGCATTTTATCCGTACTCCTGATGATGCATGGTTACTCACCACTGCGATCCCCGGAAAAAC
AGCATTCCAGGTATTAGAAGAATATCCTGATTCAGGTGAAAATATTGTTGATGCGCTGGCAGTGTTCCTG
CGCCGGTTGCATTCGATTCCTGTTTGTAATTGTCCTTTTAACAGCGATCGCGTATTTCGTCTCGCTCAGG
CGCAATCACGAATGAATAACGGTTTGGTTGATGCGAGTGATTTTGATGACGAGCGTAATGGCTGGCCTGT
TGAACAAGTCTGGAAAGAAATGCATAAACTTTTGCCATTCTCACCGGATTCAGTCGTCACTCATGGTGAT
TTCTCACTTGATAACCTTATTTTTGACGAGGGGAAATTAATAGGTTGTATTGATGTTGGACGAGTCGGAA
TCGCAGACCGATACCAGGATCTTGCCATCCTATGGAACTGCCTCGGTGAGTTTTCTCCTTCATTACAGAA
ACGGCTTTTTCAAAAATATGGTATTGATAATCCTGATATGAATAAATTGCAGTTTCATTTGATGCTCGAT
GAGTTTTTCTAATCAGAATTGGTTAATTGGTTGTAACACTGGCAGAGCATTACGCTGACTTGACGGGACG
GCGCAAGCTCATGACCAAAATCCCTTAACGTGAGTTACGCGTCGTTCCACTGAGCGTCAGACCCCGTAGA
AAAGATCAAAGGATCTTCTTGAGATCCTTTTTTTCTGCGCGTAATCTGCTGCTTGCAAACAAAAAAACCA
CCGCTACCAGCGGTGGTTTGTTTGCCGGATCAAGAGCTACCAACTCTTTTTCCGAAGGTAACTGGCTTCA
GCAGAGCGCAGATACCAAATACTGTTCTTCTAGTGTAGCCGTAGTTAGGCCACCACTTCAAGAACTCTGT
AGCACCGCCTACATACCTCGCTCTGCTAATCCTGTTACCAGTGGCTGCTGCCAGTGGCGATAAGTCGTGT
CTTACCGGGTTGGACTCAAGACGATAGTTACCGGATAAGGCGCAGCGGTCGGGCTGAACGGGGGGTTCGT
GCACACAGCCCAGCTTGGAGCGAACGACCTACACCGAACTGAGATACCTACAGCGTGAGCTATGAGAAAG
CGCCACGCTTCCCGAAGGGAGAAAGGCGGACAGGTATCCGGTAAGCGGCAGGGTCGGAACAGGAGAGCGC
ACGAGGGAGCTTCCAGGGGGAAACGCCTGGTATCTTTATAGTCCTGTCGGGTTTCGCCACCTCTGACTTG
AGCGTCGATTTTTGTGATGCTCGTCAGGGGGGCGGAGCCTATGGAAAAACGCCAGCAACGCGGCCTTTTT
ACGGTTCCTGGCCTTTTGCTGGCCTTTTGCTCACATGTT
Features (pLannotate 1.2.2; 22 found; start..end, strand, type, name):
    121..213     +  CDS            lacI (fragment): lac repressor; lacI; The lac repressor binds to the lac operator to inhibit transcription in E. coli. This inhibition can be relieved by adding lactose or isopropyl-β-D-thiogalactopyranoside (IPTG).
    268..295     -  terminator     rrnB T2 terminator: transcription terminator T2 from the E. coli rrnB gene
    427..470     +  terminator     rrnB T1 terminator: Escherichia coli rrnB; transcription terminator T1 from the E. coli rrnB gene
    517..553     -  CDS            lacZα (fragment): LacZα fragment of β-galactosidase; lacZ fragment
    569..668     +  protein_bind   attL1: mutant version of attL; recombination site for the Gateway® LR reaction LR Clonase™
    668..688     -  CDS            lacZα (fragment): LacZα fragment of β-galactosidase; lacZ fragment
    696..714     +  promoter       T7 promoter: promoter for bacteriophage T7 RNA polymerase
    723..793     -  misc_feature   MCS (fragment): pBluescript multiple cloning site
    796..1731    +  CDS            ERT2: mutated ligand-binding domain of the human estrogen receptor (Feil et al., 1997)
   1740..2763    +  CDS            Cre (fragment): site-specific recombinase Cre is a site-specific recombinase from bacteriophage P1. Recombination occurs at loxP sequences.
   2776..3711    +  CDS            ERT2: mutated ligand-binding domain of the human estrogen receptor (Feil et al., 1997)
   3728..3799    +  CDS            HBB (fragment): HBB_PONPY - Experimental evidence at transcript level: Swiss-Prot protein existence level 2. Involved in oxygen transport from the lung to the various peripheral tissues. From Pongo pygmaeus (Bornean orangutan).
   3870..3925    +  polyA_signal   β-globin poly(A) signal: rabbit β-globin polyadenylation signal (Gil and Proudfoot, 1987)
   4310..4326    -  protein_bind   lac operator: The lac repressor binds to the lac operator to inhibit transcription in E. coli. This inhibition can be relieved by adding lactose or isopropyl-β-D-thiogalactopyranoside (IPTG). lac repressor encoded by lacI
   4334..4364    -  promoter       lac promoter: promoter for the E. coli lac operon
   4379..4400    -  protein_bind   CAP binding site: CAP binding activates transcription in the presence of cAMP. E. coli catabolite activator protein
   4433..4474    -  misc_feature   MCS (fragment): pBluescript multiple cloning site
   4487..4505    -  promoter       T3 promoter: promoter for bacteriophage T3 RNA polymerase
   4534..4633    -  protein_bind   attL2: mutant version of attL; recombination site for the Gateway® LR reaction LR Clonase™
   4651..4669    -  promoter       T7 promoter: promoter for bacteriophage T7 RNA polymerase
   4803..5612    +  CDS            KanR: aminoglycoside phosphotransferase; aph(3')-Ia; confers resistance to kanamycin in bacteria or G418 (Geneticin®) in eukaryotes
   5759..6347    +  rep_origin     ori: high-copy-number ColE1/pMB1/pBR322/pUC origin of replication
