>Addgene plasmid #82587 | pME-ERT2-Cre-ERT2 | analyzer sequence | sequence record 158376
CTTTCCTGCGTTATCCCCTGATTCTGTGGATAACCGTATTACCGCCTTTGAGTGAGCTGATACCGCTCGC
CGCAGCCGAACGACCGAGCGCAGCGAGTCAGTGAGCGAGGAAGCGGAAGAGCGCCCAATACGCAAACCGC
CTCTCCCCGCGCGTTGGCCGATTCATTAATGCAGCTGGCACGACAGGTTTCCCGACTGGAAAGCGGGCAG
TGAGCGCAACGCAATTAATACGCGTACCGCTAGCCAGGAAGAGTTTGTAGAAACGCAAAAAGGCCATCCG
TCAGGATGGCCTTCTGCTTAGTTTGATGCCTGGCAGTTTATGGCGGGCGTCCTGCCCGCCACCCTCCGGG
CCGTTGCTTCACAACGTTCAAATCCGCTCCCGGCGGATTTGTCCTACTCAGGAGAGCGTTCACCGACAAA
CAACAGATAAAACGAAAGGCCCAGTCTTCCGACTGAGCCTTTCGTTTTATTTGATGCCTGGCAGTTCCCT
ACTCTCGCGTTAACGCTAGCATGGATGTTTTCCCAGTCACGACGTTGTAAAACGACGGCCAGTCTTAAGC
TCGGGCCCCAAATAATGATTTTATTTTGACTGATAGTGACCTGTTCGTTGCAACACATTGATGAGCAATG
CTTTTTTATAATGCCAACTTTGTACAAAAAAGCAGGCTTGTAAAACGACGGCCAGTGAGCGCGCGTAATA
CGACTCACTATAGGGCGAATTGGGTACCGGGCCCCCCCTCGAGGTCGACGGTATCGATAAGCTTGATATC
GAATTCCTGCAGCCCGGGGGATCTGGCTGGAGACATGAGAGCTGCCAACCTTTGGCCAAGCCCGCTCATG
ATCAAACGCTCTAAGAAGAACAGCCTGGCCTTGTCCCTGACGGCCGACCAGATGGTCAGTGCCTTGTTGG
ATGCTGAGCCCCCCATACTCTATTCCGAGTATGATCCTACCAGACCCTTCAGTGAAGCTTCGATGATGGG
CTTACTGACCAACCTGGCAGACAGGGAGCTGGTTCACATGATCAACTGGGCGAAGAGGGTGCCAGGCTTT
GTGGATTTGACCCTCCATGATCAGGTCCACCTTCTAGAATGTGCCTGGCTAGAGATCCTGATGATTGGTC
TCGTCTGGCGCTCCATGGAGCACCCAGTGAAGCTACTGTTTGCTCCTAACTTGCTCTTGGACAGGAACCA
GGGAAAATGTGTAGAGGGCATGGTGGAGATCTTCGACATGCTGCTGGCTACATCATCTCGGTTCCGCATG
ATGAATCTGCAGGGAGAGGAGTTTGTGTGCCTCAAATCTATTATTTTGCTTAATTCTGGAGTGTACACAT
TTCTGTCCAGCACCCTGAAGTCTCTGGAAGAGAAGGACCATATCCACCGAGTCCTGGACAAGATCACAGA
CACTTTGATCCACCTGATGGCCAAGGCAGGCCTGACCCTGCAGCAGCAGCACCAGCGGCTGGCCCAGCTC
CTCCTCATCCTCTCCCACATCAGGCACATGAGTAACAAAGGCATGGAGCATCTGTACAGCATGAAGTGCA
AGAACGTGGTGCCCCTCTATGACCTGCTGCTGGAGGCGGCGGACGCCCACCGCCTACATGCGCCCACTAG
CCGTGGAGGGGCATCCGTGGAGGAGACGGACCAAAGCCACTTGGCCACTGCGGGCTCTACTTCATCGCAT
TCCTTGCAAAAGTATTACATCACGGGGGAGGCAGAGGGTTTCCCTGCCACAGCTGTCGACAATTTACTGA
CCGTACACCAAAATTTGCCTGCATTACCGGTCGATGCAACGAGTGATGAGGTTCGCAAGAACCTGATGGA
CATGTTCAGGGATCGCCAGGCGTTTTCTGAGCATACCTGGAAAATGCTTCTGTCCGTTTGCCGGTCGTGG
GCGGCATGGTGCAAGTTGAATAACCGGAAATGGTTTCCCGCAGAACCTGAAGATGTTCGCGATTATCTTC
TATATCTTCAGGCGCGCGGTCTGGCAGTAAAAACTATCCAGCAACATTTGGGCCAGCTAAACATGCTTCA
TCGTCGGTCCGGGCTGCCACGACCAAGTGACAGCAATGCTGTTTCACTGGTTATGCGGCGGATCCGAAAA
GAAAACGTTGATGCCGGTGAACGTGCAAAACAGGCTCTAGCGTTCGAACGCACTGATTTCGACCAGGTTC
GTTCACTCATGGAAAATAGCGATCGCTGCCAGGATATACGTAATCTGGCATTTCTGGGGATTGCTTATAA
CACCCTGTTACGTATAGCCGAAATTGCCAGGATCAGGGTTAAAGATATCTCACGTACTGACGGTGGGAGA
ATGTTAATCCATATTGGCAGAACGAAAACGCTGGTTAGCACCGCAGGTGTAGAGAAGGCACTTAGCCTGG
GGGTAACTAAACTGGTCGAGCGATGGATTTCCGTCTCTGGTGTAGCTGATGATCCGAATAACTACCTGTT
TTGCCGGGTCAGAAAAAATGGTGTTGCCGCGCCATCTGCCACCAGCCAGCTATCAACTCGCGCCCTGGAA
GGGATTTTTGAAGCAACTCATCGATTGATTTACGGCGCTAAGGATGACTCTGGTCAGAGATACCTGGCCT
GGTCTGGACACAGTGCCCGTGTCGGAGCCGCGCGAGATATGGCCCGCGCTGGAGTTTCAATACCGGAGAT
CATGCAAGCTGGTGGCTGGACCAATGTAAATATTGTCATGAACTATATCCGTAACCTGGATAGTGAAACA
GGGGCAATGGTGCGCCTGCTGGAAGATGGCGATCTCGAGCCATCTGCTGGAGACATGAGAGCTGCCAACC
TTTGGCCAAGCCCGCTCATGATCAAACGCTCTAAGAAGAACAGCCTGGCCTTGTCCCTGACGGCCGACCA
GATGGTCAGTGCCTTGTTGGATGCTGAGCCCCCCATACTCTATTCCGAGTATGATCCTACCAGACCCTTC
AGTGAAGCTTCGATGATGGGCTTACTGACCAACCTGGCAGACAGGGAGCTGGTTCACATGATCAACTGGG
CGAAGAGGGTGCCAGGCTTTGTGGATTTGACCCTCCATGATCAGGTCCACCTTCTAGAATGTGCCTGGCT
AGAGATCCTGATGATTGGTCTCGTCTGGCGCTCCATGGAGCACCCAGTGAAGCTACTGTTTGCTCCTAAC
TTGCTCTTGGACAGGAACCAGGGAAAATGTGTAGAGGGCATGGTGGAGATCTTCGACATGCTGCTGGCTA
CATCATCTCGGTTCCGCATGATGAATCTGCAGGGAGAGGAGTTTGTGTGCCTCAAATCTATTATTTTGCT
TAATTCTGGAGTGTACACATTTCTGTCCAGCACCCTGAAGTCTCTGGAAGAGAAGGACCATATCCACCGA
GTCCTGGACAAGATCACAGACACTTTGATCCACCTGATGGCCAAGGCAGGCCTGACCCTGCAGCAGCAGC
ACCAGCGGCTGGCCCAGCTCCTCCTCATCCTCTCCCACATCAGGCACATGAGTAACAAAGGCATGGAGCA
TCTGTACAGCATGAAGTGCAAGAACGTGGTGCCCCTCTATGACCTGCTGCTGGAGGCGGCGGACGCCCAC
CGCCTACATGCGCCCACTAGCCGTGGAGGGGCATCCGTGGAGGAGACGGACCAAAGCCACTTGGCCACTG
CGGGCTCTACTTCATCGCATTCCTTGCAAAAGTATTACATCACGGGGGAGGCAGAGGGTTTCCCTGCCAC
AGCTTGATAGCGGCCGCACTCCTCAGGTGCAGGCTGCCTATCAGAAGGTGGTGGCTGGTGTGGCCAATGC
CCTGGCTCACAAATACCACTGAGATCTTTTTCCCTCTGCCAAAAATTATGGGGACATCATGAAGCCCCTT
GAGCATCTGACTTCTGGCTAATAAAGGAAATTTATTTTCATTGCAATAGTGTGTTGGAATTTTTTGTGTC
TCTCACTCGGAAGGACATATGGGAGGGCAAATCATTTAAAACATCAGAATGAGTATTTGGTTTAGAGTTT
GGCAACATATGCCATATGCTGGCTGCCATGAACAAAGGTGGCTATAAAGAGGTCATCAGTATATGAAACA
GCCCCCTGCTGTCCATTCCTTATTCCATAGAAAAGCCTTGACTTGAGGTTAGATTTTTTTTATATTTTGT
TTTGTGTTATTTTTTTCTTTAACATCCCTAAAATTTTCCTTACATGTTTTACTAGCCAGATTTTTCCTCC
TCTCCTGACTACTCCCAGTCATAGCTGTCCCTCTTCTCTTATGAAGATCCCTCGACCTGCAGCCCAAGCT
TGGCGTAATCATGGTCATAGCTGTTTCCTGTGTGAAATTGTTATCCGCTCACAATTCCACACAACATACG
AGCCGGAAGCATAAAGTGTAAAGCCTGGGGTGCCTAATGAGTGAGCTAACTCACATTAGGATCGGGACCC
TCTAGTTTAAACGCCTACGCGGATCCACTAGTTCTAGAGCGGCCGCCACCGCGGTGGAGCTCCAGCTTTT
GTTCCCTTTAGTGAGGGTTAATTGCGCGCTTGGCGTAATCATGGTCATAGCACCCAGCTTTCTTGTACAA
AGTTGGCATTATAAGAAAGCATTGCTTATCAATTTGTTGCAACGAACAGGTCACTATCAGTCAAAATAAA
ATCATTATTTGCCATCCAGCTGATATCCCCTATAGTGAGTCGTATTACATGGTCATAGCTGTTTCCTGGC
AGCTCTGGCCCGTGTCTCAAAATCTCTGATGTTACATTGCACAAGATAAAATAATATCATCATGAACAAT
AAAACTGTCTGCTTACATAAACAGTAATACAAGGGGTGTTATGAGCCATATTCAACGGGAAACGTCGAGG
CCGCGATTAAATTCCAACATGGATGCTGATTTATATGGGTATAAATGGGCTCGCGATAATGTCGGGCAAT
CAGGTGCGACAATCTATCGCTTGTATGGGAAGCCCGATGCGCCAGAGTTGTTTCTGAAACATGGCAAAGG
TAGCGTTGCCAATGATGTTACAGATGAGATGGTCAGACTAAACTGGCTGACGGAATTTATGCCTCTTCCG
ACCATCAAGCATTTTATCCGTACTCCTGATGATGCATGGTTACTCACCACTGCGATCCCCGGAAAAACAG
CATTCCAGGTATTAGAAGAATATCCTGATTCAGGTGAAAATATTGTTGATGCGCTGGCAGTGTTCCTGCG
CCGGTTGCATTCGATTCCTGTTTGTAATTGTCCTTTTAACAGCGATCGCGTATTTCGTCTCGCTCAGGCG
CAATCACGAATGAATAACGGTTTGGTTGATGCGAGTGATTTTGATGACGAGCGTAATGGCTGGCCTGTTG
AACAAGTCTGGAAAGAAATGCATAAACTTTTGCCATTCTCACCGGATTCAGTCGTCACTCATGGTGATTT
CTCACTTGATAACCTTATTTTTGACGAGGGGAAATTAATAGGTTGTATTGATGTTGGACGAGTCGGAATC
GCAGACCGATACCAGGATCTTGCCATCCTATGGAACTGCCTCGGTGAGTTTTCTCCTTCATTACAGAAAC
GGCTTTTTCAAAAATATGGTATTGATAATCCTGATATGAATAAATTGCAGTTTCATTTGATGCTCGATGA
GTTTTTCTAATCAGAATTGGTTAATTGGTTGTAACACTGGCAGAGCATTACGCTGACTTGACGGGACGGC
GCAAGCTCATGACCAAAATCCCTTAACGTGAGTTACGCGTCGTTCCACTGAGCGTCAGACCCCGTAGAAA
AGATCAAAGGATCTTCTTGAGATCCTTTTTTTCTGCGCGTAATCTGCTGCTTGCAAACAAAAAAACCACC
GCTACCAGCGGTGGTTTGTTTGCCGGATCAAGAGCTACCAACTCTTTTTCCGAAGGTAACTGGCTTCAGC
AGAGCGCAGATACCAAATACTGTTCTTCTAGTGTAGCCGTAGTTAGGCCACCACTTCAAGAACTCTGTAG
CACCGCCTACATACCTCGCTCTGCTAATCCTGTTACCAGTGGCTGCTGCCAGTGGCGATAAGTCGTGTCT
TACCGGGTTGGACTCAAGACGATAGTTACCGGATAAGGCGCAGCGGTCGGGCTGAACGGGGGGTTCGTGC
ACACAGCCCAGCTTGGAGCGAACGACCTACACCGAACTGAGATACCTACAGCGTGAGCTATGAGAAAGCG
CCACGCTTCCCGAAGGGAGAAAGGCGGACAGGTATCCGGTAAGCGGCAGGGTCGGAACAGGAGAGCGCAC
GAGGGAGCTTCCAGGGGGAAACGCCTGGTATCTTTATAGTCCTGTCGGGTTTCGCCACCTCTGACTTGAG
CGTCGATTTTTGTGATGCTCGTCAGGGGGGCGGAGCCTATGGAAAAACGCCAGCAACGCGGCCTTTTTAC
GGTTCCTGGCCTTTTGCTGGCCTTTTGCTCACATGTT
Features (pLannotate 1.2.2; 22 found; start..end, strand, type, name):
    121..213     +  CDS            lacI (fragment): lac repressor; lacI; The lac repressor binds to the lac operator to inhibit transcription in E. coli. This inhibition can be relieved by adding lactose or isopropyl-β-D-thiogalactopyranoside (IPTG).
    268..295     -  terminator     rrnB T2 terminator: transcription terminator T2 from the E. coli rrnB gene
    427..470     +  terminator     rrnB T1 terminator: Escherichia coli rrnB; transcription terminator T1 from the E. coli rrnB gene
    517..553     -  CDS            lacZα (fragment): LacZα fragment of β-galactosidase; lacZ fragment
    569..668     +  protein_bind   attL1: mutant version of attL; recombination site for the Gateway® LR reaction LR Clonase™
    668..688     -  CDS            lacZα (fragment): LacZα fragment of β-galactosidase; lacZ fragment
    696..714     +  promoter       T7 promoter: promoter for bacteriophage T7 RNA polymerase
    723..793     -  misc_feature   MCS (fragment): pBluescript multiple cloning site
    796..1731    +  CDS            ERT2: mutated ligand-binding domain of the human estrogen receptor (Feil et al., 1997)
   1740..2763    +  CDS            Cre (fragment): site-specific recombinase Cre is a site-specific recombinase from bacteriophage P1. Recombination occurs at loxP sequences.
   2776..3711    +  CDS            ERT2: mutated ligand-binding domain of the human estrogen receptor (Feil et al., 1997)
   3728..3799    +  CDS            HBB (fragment): HBB_PONPY - Experimental evidence at transcript level: Swiss-Prot protein existence level 2. Involved in oxygen transport from the lung to the various peripheral tissues. From Pongo pygmaeus (Bornean orangutan).
   3870..3925    +  polyA_signal   β-globin poly(A) signal: rabbit β-globin polyadenylation signal (Gil and Proudfoot, 1987)
   4308..4324    -  protein_bind   lac operator: The lac repressor binds to the lac operator to inhibit transcription in E. coli. This inhibition can be relieved by adding lactose or isopropyl-β-D-thiogalactopyranoside (IPTG). lac repressor encoded by lacI
   4332..4362    -  promoter       lac promoter: promoter for the E. coli lac operon
   4377..4398    -  protein_bind   CAP binding site: CAP binding activates transcription in the presence of cAMP. E. coli catabolite activator protein
   4431..4472    -  misc_feature   MCS (fragment): pBluescript multiple cloning site
   4485..4503    -  promoter       T3 promoter: promoter for bacteriophage T3 RNA polymerase
   4532..4631    -  protein_bind   attL2: mutant version of attL; recombination site for the Gateway® LR reaction LR Clonase™
   4649..4667    -  promoter       T7 promoter: promoter for bacteriophage T7 RNA polymerase
   4801..5610    +  CDS            KanR: aminoglycoside phosphotransferase; aph(3')-Ia; confers resistance to kanamycin in bacteria or G418 (Geneticin®) in eukaryotes
   5757..6345    +  rep_origin     ori: high-copy-number ColE1/pMB1/pBR322/pUC origin of replication
