[The description below was written by a language model from this plasmid's Addgene catalogue record and pLannotate feature annotations shown in this document.]
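Description:
pME-ERT2-Cre-ERT2 is a Gateway middle entry clone built on the pDONR221 backbone, about 6.4 kb in size. It is propagated in E. coli from a high-copy ColE1/pUC-type origin and selected with kanamycin through the KanR (aminoglycoside phosphotransferase) gene. The payload lies between attL1 and attL2 sites, so an LR Clonase reaction can transfer it into a destination vector, typically together with a 5′ entry clone that supplies a promoter. rrnB T1 and T2 terminators sit upstream of attL1, where they help insulate the cassette from read-through transcription in bacteria.

The insert encodes Cre recombinase from bacteriophage P1 flanked on both sides by ERT2, the mutated ligand-binding domain of the human estrogen receptor. In fusions of this type, the ERT2 domains keep Cre inactive until tamoxifen or its metabolite is supplied, after which recombination at loxP sites can proceed. Placing the domain at both ends is generally intended to tighten control and reduce leaky activity. The record lists no promoter for the insert, consistent with its role as an entry module, although a β-globin fragment and the rabbit β-globin polyadenylation signal follow the coding sequence. Remnants of pBluescript-type cloning sequence (MCS fragments, T7 and T3 promoters, lac promoter/operator) also lie within the att-flanked region, presumably carried over from an earlier subcloning step.

The associated publication concerns spatial and temporal control of transgene expression in zebrafish, and the plasmid is used to assemble tissue-specific, tamoxifen-inducible Cre driver transgenes. The two annotated sequence records differ by only two nucleotides and show the same feature layout.
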