Addgene plasmid #82587: pME-ERT2-Cre-ERT2
Purpose: Middle entry vector containing tamoxifen-inducible estrogen receptor (ERT2) fused to both ends of CRE recombinase for tamoxifen-inducible Cre recombination
Depositing lab: Kryn Stankunas. Depositing organization: University of Oregon. Publication: Spatial and temporal control of transgene expression in zebrafish. Akerberg AA, Stewart S, Stankunas K. PLoS One. 2014 Mar 18;9(3):e92217. doi: 10.1371/journal.pone.0092217. eCollection 2014. PONE-D-13-46380 PubMed 24643048.
Backbone
  Vector backbone: pDONR221
  Backbone manufacturer: Invitrogen
  Total vector size (bp): 6407
Growth in bacteria
  Bacterial resistance: Kanamycin, 50 μg/mL
  Growth temperature: 37°C
  Growth strain: DH5alpha
  Copy number: Unknown
Gene/Insert
  Gene/Insert name: ERT2-CRE-ERT2
  Promoter: None
  Cloning method: Gateway Cloning
  Sequencing primers: 5′ M13F; 3′ M13R
Terms and licenses: Academic/Nonprofit Terms; Industry Terms: Not Available to Industry
Depositor comments: This plasmid was also used in Fowler et al., 2016 (PMID: 27500400) and is part of the associated kit.
How to cite: pME-ERT2-Cre-ERT2 was a gift from Kryn Stankunas (Addgene plasmid # 82587 ; http://n2t.net/addgene:82587 ; RRID:Addgene_82587)
