>Addgene plasmid #82587 | pME-ERT2-Cre-ERT2 | addgene partial sequence | sequence record 167811 | Cre-F 5'-tttacggcgctaaggatgac-3'
GTGCCCGTGTCGGAGCCGCGCGAGATATGGCCCGCGCTGGAGTTTCAATACCGGAGATCATGCAAGCTGG
TGGCTGGACCAATGTAAATATTGTCATGAACTATATCCGTAACCTGGATAGTGAAACAGGGGCAATGGTG
CGCCTGCTGGAAGATGGCGATCTCGAGCCATCTGCTGGAGACATGAGAGCTGCCAACCTTTGGCCAAGCC
CGCTCATGATCAAACGCTCTAAGAAGAACAGCCTGGCCTTGTCCCTGACGGCCGACCAGATGGTCAGTGC
CTTGTTGGATGCTGAGCCCCCCATACTCTATTCCGAGTATGATCCTACCAGACCCTTCAGTGAAGCTTCG
ATGATGGGCTTACTGACCAACCTGGCAGACAGGGAGCTGGTTCACATGATCAACTGGGCGAAGAGGGTGC
CAGGCTTTGTGGATTTGACCCTCCATGATCAGGTCCACCTTCTAGAATGTGCCTGGCTAGAGATCCTGAT
GATTGGTCTCGTCTGGCGCTCCATGGAGCACCCAGTGAAGCTACTGTTTGCTCCTAACTTGCTCTTGGAC
AGGAACCAGGGAAAATGTGTAGAGGGCATGGTGGAGATCTTCGACATGCTGCTGGCTACATCATCTCGGT
TCCGCATGATGAATCTGCAGGGAGAGGAGTTTGTGTGCCTCAAATCTATTATTTTGCTTAATTCTGGAGT
GTACACATTTCTGTCCAGCACCCTGAAGTCTCTGGAAGAGAAGGACCATATCCACCGAGTCCTGGACAAG
ATCACAGACACTTTGATCCACCTGATGGCCAAGGCAGGCCTGACCCTGCAGCAGCAGCACCAGCGGCTGG
CCCAGCTCCTCCTCATCCTCTCCCACATCAGGCACATGAGTAACAAAGGCATGGAGCATCTGTACAGCAT
GAAGTGCAAGAACGTGGTGCC
