>Addgene plasmid #82587 | pME-ERT2-Cre-ERT2 | addgene partial sequence | sequence record 167812 | CRE-R 5'-gcaaacggacagaagcattt-3'
CCTGAACATGTCCATCAGGTTCTTGCGAACCTCATCACTCGTTGCATCGACCGGTAATGCAGGCAAATTT
TGGTGTACGGTCAGTAAATTGTCGACAGCTGTGGCAGGGAAACCCTCTGCCTCCCCCGTGATGTAATACT
TTTGCAAGGAATGCGATGAAGTAGAGCCCGCAGTGGCCAAGTGGCTTTGGTCCGTCTCCTCCACGGATGC
CCCTCCACGGCTAGTGGGCGCATGTAGGCGGTGGGCGTCCGCCGCCTCCAGCAGCAGGTCATAGAGGGGC
ACCACGTTCTTGCACTTCATGCTGTACAGATGCTCCATGCCTTTGTTACTCATGTGCCTGATGTGGGAGA
GGATGAGGAGGAGCTGGGCCAGCCGCTGGTGCTGCTGCTGCAGGGTCAGGCCTGCCTTGGCCATCAGGTG
GATCAAAGTGTCTGTGATCTTGTCCAGGACTCGGTGGATATGGTCCTTCTCTTCCAGAGACTTCAGGGTG
CTGGACAGAAATGTGTACACTCCAGAATTAAGCAAAATAATAGATTTGAGGCACACAAACTCCTCTCCCT
GCAGATTCATCATGCGGAACCGAGATGATGTAGCCAGCAGCATGTCGAAGATCTCCACCATGCCCTCTAC
ACATTTTCCCTGGTTCCTGTCCAAGAGCAAGTTAGGAGCAAACAGTAGCTTCACTGGGTGCTCCATGGAG
CGCCAGACGAGACCAATCATCAGGATCTCTAGCCAGGCACATTCTAGAAGGTGGACCTGATCATGGAGGG
TCAAATCCACAAAGCCTGGCACCCTCTTCGCCCAGTTGATCATGTGA
